>Addgene plasmid #197977 | pNIC-Bio2_SMAC(delta(55))_Cys_9His | addgene full sequence | sequence record 389061 | Addgene NGS Result
TAATACGACTCACTATAGGGGAATTGTGAGCGGATAACAATTCCCCTCTAGAAATAATTTTGTTTAACTT
TAAGAAGGAGATATACATATGGCCGTTCCTATCGCGCAGAAATCTGAACCTCATTCCTTGTCGTCGGAAG
CTTTGATGCGTCGTGCTGTATCTTTAGTCACGGATTCCACCTCAACTTTTTTGAGCCAAACAACATATGC
GCTTATTGAAGCGATTACAGAATACACTAAAGCGGTGTATACTCTGACTAGTTTGTATCGCCAGTATACT
TCCCTTCTTGGAAAAATGAATAGTGAAGAAGAGGATGAAGTATGGCAAGTTATTATCGGAGCCCGCGCGG
AAATGACTAGTAAACATCAGGAGTACTTGAAGTTAGAAACCACCTGGATGACCGCTGTAGGGTTGAGTGA
GATGGCTGCTGAAGCGGCCTATCAGACTGGAGCCGATCAGGCATCAATTACAGCACGTAACCACATCCAA
TTAGTGAAGCTGCAAGTCGAAGAAGTACACCAACTTTCGCGCAAAGCAGAGACCAAATTGGCCGAGGCTC
AAATTGAGGAGCTGCGCCAAAAAACCCAGGAAGAGGGGGAAGAACGTGCAGAATCGGAGCAGGAGGCTTA
TCTTCGTGAGGATTGCCACCATCATCATCATCATCACCATCATTGATAAGGATCCGAATTCGAGCTCCGT
CGACAAGCTTGCGGCCGCACTCGAGCACCACCACCACCACCACTGAGATCCGGCTGCTAACAAAGCCCGA
AAGGAAGCTGAGTTGGCTGCTGCCACCGCTGAGCAATAACTAGCATAACCCCTTGGGGCCTCTAAACGGG
TCTTGAGGGGTTTTTTGCTGAAAGGAGGAACTATATCCGGATTGGCGAATGGG
[124 nt withheld, positions 894-1017]
C
[91 nt withheld, positions 1019-1109]
A
[49 nt withheld, positions 1111-1159]
CCTTTGACGTTGGAGTCCACGTTCTTT
[37 nt withheld, positions 1187-1223]
ACCCTATCTCGGTCTATTCTTTTGATTTATAAGGGATTTTGCCGATTTCGGCCTATTGGTTAAAAAATGA
GCTGATTTAACAAAAATTTAACGCGAATTTTAACAAAATATTAACGCTTACAATTTAGGTGGCACTTTTC
GGGGAAATGTGCGCGGAACCCCTATTTGTTTATTTTTCTAAATACATTCAAATATGTATCCGCTCATGAA
TTAATTCTTAGAAAAACTCATCGAGCATCAAATGAAACTGCAATTTATTCATATCAGGATTATCAATACC
ATATTTTTGAAAAAGCCGTTTCTGTAATGAAGGAGAAAACTCACCGAGGCAGTTCCATAGGATGGCAAGA
TCCTGGTATCGGTCTGCGATTCCGACTCGTCCAACATCAATACAACCTATTAATTTCCCCTCGTCAAAAA
TAAGGTTATCAAGTGAGAAATCACCATGAGTGACGACTGAATCCGGTGAGAATGGCAAAAGTTTATGCAT
TTCTTTCCAGACTTGTTCAACAGGCCAGCCATTACGCTCGTCATCAAAATCACTCGCATCAACCAAACCG
TTATTCATTCGTGATTGCGCCTGAGCGAGACGAAATACGCGATCGCTGTTAAAAGGACAATTACAAACAG
GAATCGAATGCAACCGGCGCAGGAACACTGCCAGCGCATCAACAATATTTTCACCTGAATCAGGATATTC
TTCTAATACCTGGAATGCTGTTTTCCCGGGGATCGCAGTGGTGAGTAACCATGCATCATCAGGAGTACGG
ATAAAATGCTTGATGGTCGGAAGAGGCATAAATTCCGTCAGCCAGTTTAGTCTGACCATCTCATCTGTAA
CATCATTGGCAACGCTACCTTTGCCATGTTTCAGAAACAACTCTGGCGCATCGGGCTTCCCATACAATCG
ATAGATTGTCGCACCTGATTGCCCGACATTATCGCGAGCCCATTTATACCCATATAAATCAGCATCCATG
TTGGAATTTAATCGCGGCCTAGAGCAAGACGTTTCCCGTTGAATATGGCTCATAACACCCCTTGTATTAC
TGTTTATGTAAGCAGACAGTTTTATTGTTCATGACCAAAATCCCTTAACGTGAGTTTTCGTTCCACTGAG
CGTCAGACCCCGTAGAAAAGATCAAAGGATCTTCTTGAGATCCTTTTTTTCTGCGCGTAATCTGCTGCTT
GCAAACAAAAAAACCACCGCTACCAGCGGTGGTTTGTTTGCCGGATCAAGAGCTACCAACTCTTTTTCCG
AAGGTAACTGGCTTCAGCAGAGCGCAGATACCAAATACTGTCCTTCTAGTGTAGCCGTAGTTAGGCCACC
ACTTCAAGAACTCTGTAGCACCGCCTACATACCTCGCTCTGCTAATCCTGTTACCAGTGGCTGCTGCCAG
TGGCGATAAGTCGTGTCTTACCGGGTTGGACTCAAGACGATAGTTACCGGATAAGGCGCAGCGGTCGGGC
TGAACGGGGGGTTCGTGCACACAGCCCAGCTTGGAGCGAACGACCTACACCGAACTGAGATACCTACAGC
GTGAGCTATGAGAAAGCGCCACGCTTCCCGAAGGGAGAAAGGCGGACAGGTATCCGGTAAGCGGCAGGGT
CGGAACAGGAGAGCGCACGAGGGAGCTTCCAGGGGGAAACGCCTGGTATCTTTATAGTCCTGTCGGGTTT
CGCCACCTCTGACTTGAGCGTCGATTTTTGTGATGCTCGTCAGGGGGGCGGAGCCTATGGAAAAACGCCA
GCAACGCGGCCTTTTTACGGTTCCTGGCCTTTTGCTGGCCTTTTGCTCACATGTTCTTTCCTGCGTTATC
CCCTGATTCTGTGGATAACCGTATTACCGCCTTTGAGTGAGCTGATACCGCTCGCCGCAGCCGAACGACC
GAGCGCAGCGAGTCAGTGAGCGAGGAAGCGGAAGAGCGCCTGATGCGGTATTTTCTCCTTACGCATCTGT
GCGGTATTTCACACCGCAATGGTGCACTCTCAGTACAATCTGCTCTGATGCCGCATAGTTAAGCCAGTAT
ACACTCCGCTATCGCTACGTGACTGGGTCATGGCTGCGCCCCGACACCCGCCAACACCCGCTGACGCGCC
CTGACGGGCTTGTCTGCTCCCGGCATCCGCTTACAGACAAGCTGTGACCGTCTCCGGGAGCTGCATGTGT
CAGAGGTTTTCACCGTCATCACCGAAACGCGCGAGGCAGCTGCGGTAAAGCTCATCAGCGTGGTCGTGAA
GCGATTCACAGATGTCTGCCTGTTCATCCGCGTCCAGCTCGTTGAGTTTCTCCAGAAGCGTTAATGTCTG
GCTTCTGATAAAGCGGGCCATGTTAAGGGCGGTTTTTTCCTGTTTGGTCACTGATGCCTCCGTGTAAGGG
GGATTTCTGTTCATGGGGGTAATGATACCGATGAAACGAGAGAGGATGCTCACGATACGGGTTACTGATG
ATGAACATGCCCGGTTACTGGAACGTTGTGAGGGTAAACAACTGGCGGTATGGATGCGGCGGGACCAGAG
AAAAATCACTCAGGGTCAATGCCAGCGCTTCGTTAATACAGATGTAGGTGTTCCACAGGGTAGCCAGCAG
CATCCTGCGATGCAGATCCGGAACATAATGGTGCAGGGCGCTGACTTCCGCGTTTCCAGACTTTACGAAA
CACGGAAACCGAAGACCATTCATGTTGTTGCTCAGGTCGCAGACGTTTTGCAGCAGCAGTCGCTTCACGT
TCGCTCGCGTATCGGTGATTCATTCTGCTAACCAGTAAGGCAACCCCGCCAGCCTAGCCGGGTCCTCAAC
GACAGGAGCACGATCATGCGCACCCGTGGGGCCGCCATGCCGGCGATAATGGCCTGCTTCTCGCCGAAAC
GTTTGGTGGCGGGACCAGTGACGAAGGCTTGAGCGAGGGCGTGCAAGATTCCGAATACCGCAAGCGACAG
GCCGATCATCGTCGCGCTCCAGCGAAAGCGGTCCTCGCCGAAAATGACCCAGAGCGCTGCCGGCACCTGT
CCTACGAGTTGCATGATAAAGAAGACAGTCATAAGTGCGGCGACGATAGTCATGTCCCGCGCCCACCGGA
AGGAGCTGACTGGGTTGAAGGCTCTCAAGGGCATCGGTCGAGATCCCGGTGCCTAATGAGTGAGCTAACT
TACATTAATTGCGTTGCGCTCACTGCCCGCTTTCCAGTCGGGAAACCTGTCGTGCCAGCTGCATTAATGA
ATCGGCCAACGCGCGGGGAGAGGCGGTTTGCGTATTGGGCGCCAGGGTGGTTTTTCTTTTCACCAGTGAG
ACGGGCAACAGCTGATTGCCCTTCACCGCCTGGCCCTGAGAGAGTTGCAGCAAGCGGTCCACGCTGGTTT
GCCCCAGCAGGCGAAAATCCTGTTTGATGGTGGTTAACGGCGGGATATAACATGAGCTGTCTTCGGTATC
GTCGTATCCCACTACCGAGATATCCGCACCAACGCGCAGCCCGGACTCGGTAATGGCGCGCATTGCGCCC
AGCGCCATCTGATCGTTGGCAACCAGCATCGCAGTGGGAACGATGCCCTCATTCAGCATTTGCATGGTTT
GTTGAAAACCGGACATGGCACTCCAGTCGCCTTCCCGTTCCGCTATCGGCTGAATTTGATTGCGAGTGAG
ATATTTATGCCAGCCAGCCAGACGCAGACGCGCCGAGACAGAACTTAATGGGCCCGCTAACAGCGCGATT
TGCTGGTGACCCAATGCGACCAGATGCTCCACGCCCAGTCGCGTACCGTCTTCATGGGAGAAAATAATAC
TGTTGATGGGTGTCTGGTCAGAGACATCAAGAAATAACGCCGGAACATTAGTGCAGGCAGCTTCCACAGC
AATGGCATCCTGGTCATCCAGCTGATAGTTAATGATCAGCCCACTGACGCGTTGCGCGAGAAGATTGTGC
ACCGCCGCTTTACAGGCTTCGACGCCGCTTCGTTCTACCATCGACACCACCACGCTGGCACCCAGTTGAT
CGGCGCGAGATTTAATCGCCGCGACAATTTGCGACGGCGCGTGCAGGGCCAGACTGGAGGTGGCAACGCC
AATCAGCAACGACTGTTTGCCCGCCAGTTGTTGTGCCACGCGGTTGGGAATGTAATTCAGCTCCGCCATC
GCCGCTTCCACTTTTTCCCGCGTTTTCGCAGAAACGTGGCTGGCCTGGTTCACCACGCGGGAAACGGTCT
GATAAGAGACACCGGCATACTCTGCGACATCGTATAACGTTACTGGTTTCACATTCACCACCCTGAATTG
ACTCTCTTCCGGGCGCTATCATGCCATACCGCGAAAGGTTTTGCGCCATTCGATGGTGTCCGGGATCTCG
ACGCTCTCCCTTATGCGACTCCTGCATTAGGAAGCAGCCCAGTAGTAGGTTGAGGCCGTTGAGCACCGCC
GCCGCAAGGAATGGTGCATGCAAGGAGATGGCGCCCAACAGTCCCCCGGCCACGGGGCCTGCCACCATAC
CCACGCCGAAACAAGCGCTCATGAGCCCGAAGTGGCGAGCCCGATCTTCCCCATCGGTGATGTCGGCGAT
ATAGGCGCCAGCAACCGCACCTGTGGCGCCGGTGATGCCGGCCACGATGCGTCCGGCGTAGAGGATCGAG
ATCTCGATCCCGCGAAAT
Features (pLannotate 1.2.2; 20 found; start..end, strand, type, name):
      1..19      +  promoter       T7 promoter: promoter for bacteriophage T7 RNA polymerase
     20..44      +  protein_bind   lac operator: The lac repressor binds to the lac operator to inhibit transcription in E. coli. This inhibition can be relieved by adding lactose or isopropyl-β-D-thiogalactopyranoside (IPTG). lac repressor encoded by lacI
     59..81      +  RBS            RBS: efficient ribosome binding site from bacteriophage T7 gene 10 (Olins and Rangwala, 1989)
     92..643     +  CDS            DIABLO (fragment): DBLOH_HUMAN - Also known as SMAC. Experimental evidence at protein level: Swiss-Prot protein existence level 1. Promotes apoptosis by activating caspases in the cytochrome c/Apaf-1/caspase-9 pathway. Acts by opposing the inhibitory activity of inhibitor of apoptosis proteins (IAP). Inhibits the activity of BIRC6/bruce by inhibiting its binding to caspases. Isoform 3 attenuates the stability and apoptosis-inhibiting activity of XIAP/BIRC4 by promoting XIAP/BIRC4 ubiquitination and degradation through the ubiquitin-proteasome pathway. Isoform 3 also disrupts XIAP/BIRC4 interacting with processed
    650..666     +  CDS            capTEV™ (fragment): composite tag for in vivo biotinylation, TEV protease cleavage, and 6xHis tagging
    726..743     +  CDS            9xHis (fragment): 9xHis affinity tag
    753..802     +  CDS            SET1 (fragment): solubility-enhancement tag derived from T7 phage gene 10B
    810..857     +  terminator     T7 terminator: transcription terminator for bacteriophage T7 RNA polymerase
    894..1322    +  rep_origin     f1 ori (sequence partly withheld): f1 bacteriophage origin of replication; arrow indicates direction of (+) strand synthesis
   1375..1432    +  promoter       AmpR promoter (fragment): bla
   1441..2256    -  CDS            KanR: aminoglycoside phosphotransferase; aph(3')-Ia; confers resistance to kanamycin in bacteria or G418 (Geneticin®) in eukaryotes
   2378..2966    +  rep_origin     ori: high-copy-number ColE1/pMB1/pBR322/pUC origin of replication
   3152..3291    -  misc_feature   bom: basis of mobility region from pBR322
   3393..3584    -  CDS            rop: Rop protein, which maintains plasmids at low copy number; rop
   3601..3981    +  CDS            YPB1_ECOLX: Protein predicted: Swiss-Prot protein existence level 4. From Escherichia coli.
   4053..4344    -  CDS            TcR (fragment): tetracycline efflux protein; tet; confers resistance to tetracycline
   4359..4380    -  protein_bind   CAP binding site: CAP binding activates transcription in the presence of cAMP. E. coli catabolite activator protein
   4393..5475    -  CDS            lacI: lac repressor; lacI; The lac repressor binds to the lac operator to inhibit transcription in E. coli. This inhibition can be relieved by adding lactose or isopropyl-β-D-thiogalactopyranoside (IPTG).
   5476..5553    -  promoter       lacI promoter: lacI
   5561..5840    -  CDS            TcR (fragment): tetracycline efflux protein; tet; confers resistance to tetracycline
