[The description below was written by a language model from this plasmid's Addgene catalogue record and pLannotate feature annotations shown in this document.]
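Description:
pNIC-Bio2_SMAC(delta(55))_Cys_9His is a bacterial expression plasmid of about 5.9 kb, built on the pNIC-Bio2 backbone for producing a processed form of human SMAC (DIABLO) in E. coli. It has a pET-like architecture. A T7 promoter with an adjacent lac operator and the T7 gene 10 ribosome binding site drive the insert, a T7 terminator closes the unit, and a plasmid-borne lacI gene supplies repressor. Expression therefore depends on T7 RNA polymerase in the host and can be induced with IPTG. The plasmid replicates from a ColE1/pMB1-type origin and carries the pBR322 bom and rop elements. The catalogue lists it as high copy, although rop normally moderates copy number. Selection is by kanamycin resistance. An f1 origin is also present, and the short tetracycline-resistance fragments are non-functional backbone remnants.

The insert lacks residues 1–55, which removes the mitochondrial targeting region so that the product corresponds to mature SMAC. A cysteine is also inserted at position 240, near the C-terminal end, and such an added cysteine is commonly used for site-specific labelling or conjugation, though the record does not say why it was introduced. The catalogue field describes the 9His tag as N-terminal. However, the construct name and the feature table both place the histidine tag downstream of the DIABLO coding region, following a short fragment resembling a biotinylation/TEV tag module, so the tag appears to be C-terminal. This leaves the native N-terminus of mature SMAC free. The plasmid was deposited with structural work on BIRC6–client complexes and serves to make recombinant, affinity-purifiable SMAC for biochemical and structural studies.
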