Addgene plasmid #197977: pNIC-Bio2_SMAC(delta(55))_Cys_9His
Purpose: E. coli expression of SMAC(delta(55))_Cys-9His
Depositing lab: Eric Fischer. Depositing organization: Dana-Farber Cancer Institute. Publication: Structures of BIRC6-client complexes provide a mechanism of SMAC-mediated release of caspases. Hunkeler M, Jin CY, Fischer ES. Science. 2023 Mar 17;379(6637):1105-1111. doi: 10.1126/science.ade5750. Epub 2023 Feb 9. PubMed 36758104.
Backbone
  Vector backbone: pNIC-Bio2
  Vector type: Bacterial Expression
Growth in bacteria
  Bacterial resistance: Kanamycin, 50 μg/mL
  Growth temperature: 37°C
  Growth strain: DH5alpha
  Copy number: High Copy
Gene/Insert
  Gene/Insert name: Smac (alt name: Diablo)
  Species: H. sapiens (human)
  Insert size (bp): 582
  Mutation: delta (1-55), ins240C
  Entrez Gene: DIABLO (a.k.a. DFNA64, SMAC)
  Tag / fusion protein: 9His (N terminal on insert)
  Cloning method: Gibson Cloning
Terms and licenses: Academic/Nonprofit Terms; Industry Terms: Not Available to Industry
Depositor comments: Electroporation recommended. Please visit https://www.biorxiv.org/content/10.1101/2022.08.19.504532v1 for bioRxiv preprint.
How to cite: pNIC-Bio2_SMAC(delta(55))_Cys_9His was a gift from Eric Fischer (Addgene plasmid # 197977 ; http://n2t.net/addgene:197977 ; RRID:Addgene_197977)
